>Addgene plasmid #70716 | pET21a(+)-Histag-Cerulean (526) | analyzer sequence | sequence record 126607
TAATACGACTCACTATAGGGGAATTGTGAGCGGATAACAATTCCCCTCTAGAAATAATTTTGTTTAACTT
TAAGAAGGAGATATACATATGAGAGGATCGCATCACCATCACCATCACGGATCCATGAGTAAAGGAGAAG
AACTTTTCACTGGAGTTGTCCCAATTCTTGTTGAATTAGATGGTGATGTTAATGGGCACAAATTTTCTGT
CAGTGGAGAGGGTGAAGGTGATGCAACATACGGAAAACTTACCCTTAAATTTATTTGCACTACTGGAAAA
CTACCTGTTCCATGGCCAACACTTGTCACTACTTTGACTTGGGGTGTTCAATGCTTTGCTAGATACCCAG
ATCATATGAAACAGCATGACTTTTTCAAGAGTGCCATGCCCGAAGGTTATGTACAGGAAAGAACTATATT
TTTCAAAGATGACGGGAACTACAAGACACGTGCTGAAGTCAAGTTTGAAGGTGATACCCTTGTTAATAGA
ATCGAGTTAAAAGGTATTGATTTTAAAGAAGATGGAAACATTCTTGGACACAAATTGGAATACAACGCTA
TTTCAGATAATGTATACATCACTGCAGACAAACAAAAGAATGGAATCAAAGCTAATTTCAAAATTAGACA
CAACATTGAAGATGGAAGCGTTCAACTAGCAGACCATTATCAACAAAATACTCCAATTGGCGATGGCCCT
GTCCTTTTACCAGACAACCATTACCTGTCCACACAATCTGCCCTTTCGAAAGATCCCAACGAAAAGAGAG
ATCACATGGTCCTTCTTGAGTTTGTAACAGCTGCTGGGATTACACTAGGCATGGATGAACTATACAAATA
AGAGCTCCGTCGACAAGCTTGCGGCCGCACTCGAGCACCACCACCACCACCACTGAGATCCGGCTGCTAA
CAAAGCCCGAAAGGAAGCTGAGTTGGCTGCTGCCACCGCTGAGCAATAACTAGCATAACCCCTTGGGGCC
TCTAAACGGGTCTTGAGGGGTTTTTTGCTGAAAGGAGGAACTATATCCGGATTGGCGAATGGG
[124 nt withheld, positions 1044-1167]
C
[91 nt withheld, positions 1169-1259]
A
[49 nt withheld, positions 1261-1309]
CCTTTGACGTTGGAGTCCACGTTCTTT
[37 nt withheld, positions 1337-1373]
ACCCTATCTCGGTCTATTCTTTTGATTTATAAGGGATTTTGCCGATTTCGGCCTATTGGTTAAAAAATGA
GCTGATTTAACAAAAATTTAACGCGAATTTTAACAAAATATTAACGTTTACAATTTCAGGTGGCACTTTT
CGGGGAAATGTGCGCGGAACCCCTATTTGTTTATTTTTCTAAATACATTCAAATATGTATCCGCTCATGA
GACAATAACCCTGATAAATGCTTCAATAATATTGAAAAAGGAAGAGTATGAGTATTCAACATTTCCGTGT
CGCCCTTATTCCCTTTTTTGCGGCATTTTGCCTTCCTGTTTTTGCTCACCCAGAAACGCTGGTGAAAGTA
AAAGATGCTGAAGATCAGTTGGGTGCACGAGTGGGTTACATCGAACTGGATCTCAACAGCGGTAAGATCC
TTGAGAGTTTTCGCCCCGAAGAACGTTTTCCAATGATGAGCACTTTTAAAGTTCTGCTATGTGGCGCGGT
ATTATCCCGTATTGACGCCGGGCAAGAGCAACTCGGTCGCCGCATACACTATTCTCAGAATGACTTGGTT
GAGTACTCACCAGTCACAGAAAAGCATCTTACGGATGGCATGACAGTAAGAGAATTATGCAGTGCTGCCA
TAACCATGAGTGATAACACTGCGGCCAACTTACTTCTGACAACGATCGGAGGACCGAAGGAGCTAACCGC
TTTTTTGCACAACATGGGGGATCATGTAACTCGCCTTGATCGTTGGGAACCGGAGCTGAATGAAGCCATA
CCAAACGACGAGCGTGACACCACGATGCCTGCAGCAATGGCAACAACGTTGCGCAAACTATTAACTGGCG
AACTACTTACTCTAGCTTCCCGGCAACAATTAATAGACTGGATGGAGGCGGATAAAGTTGCAGGACCACT
TCTGCGCTCGGCCCTTCCGGCTGGCTGGTTTATTGCTGATAAATCTGGAGCCGGTGAGCGTGGGTCTCGC
GGTATCATTGCAGCACTGGGGCCAGATGGTAAGCCCTCCCGTATCGTAGTTATCTACACGACGGGGAGTC
AGGCAACTATGGATGAACGAAATAGACAGATCGCTGAGATAGGTGCCTCACTGATTAAGCATTGGTAACT
GTCAGACCAAGTTTACTCATATATACTTTAGATTGATTTAAAACTTCATTTTTAATTTAAAAGGATCTAG
GTGAAGATCCTTTTTGATAATCTCATGACCAAAATCCCTTAACGTGAGTTTTCGTTCCACTGAGCGTCAG
ACCCCGTAGAAAAGATCAAAGGATCTTCTTGAGATCCTTTTTTTCTGCGCGTAATCTGCTGCTTGCAAAC
AAAAAAACCACCGCTACCAGCGGTGGTTTGTTTGCCGGATCAAGAGCTACCAACTCTTTTTCCGAAGGTA
ACTGGCTTCAGCAGAGCGCAGATACCAAATACTGTCCTTCTAGTGTAGCCGTAGTTAGGCCACCACTTCA
AGAACTCTGTAGCACCGCCTACATACCTCGCTCTGCTAATCCTGTTACCAGTGGCTGCTGCCAGTGGCGA
TAAGTCGTGTCTTACCGGGTTGGACTCAAGACGATAGTTACCGGATAAGGCGCAGCGGTCGGGCTGAACG
GGGGGTTCGTGCACACAGCCCAGCTTGGAGCGAACGACCTACACCGAACTGAGATACCTACAGCGTGAGC
TATGAGAAAGCGCCACGCTTCCCGAAGGGAGAAAGGCGGACAGGTATCCGGTAAGCGGCAGGGTCGGAAC
AGGAGAGCGCACGAGGGAGCTTCCAGGGGGAAACGCCTGGTATCTTTATAGTCCTGTCGGGTTTCGCCAC
CTCTGACTTGAGCGTCGATTTTTGTGATGCTCGTCAGGGGGGCGGAGCCTATGGAAAAACGCCAGCAACG
CGGCCTTTTTACGGTTCCTGGCCTTTTGCTGGCCTTTTGCTCACATGTTCTTTCCTGCGTTATCCCCTGA
TTCTGTGGATAACCGTATTACCGCCTTTGAGTGAGCTGATACCGCTCGCCGCAGCCGAACGACCGAGCGC
AGCGAGTCAGTGAGCGAGGAAGCGGAAGAGCGCCTGATGCGGTATTTTCTCCTTACGCATCTGTGCGGTA
TTTCACACCGCATATATGGTGCACTCTCAGTACAATCTGCTCTGATGCCGCATAGTTAAGCCAGTATACA
CTCCGCTATCGCTACGTGACTGGGTCATGGCTGCGCCCCGACACCCGCCAACACCCGCTGACGCGCCCTG
ACGGGCTTGTCTGCTCCCGGCATCCGCTTACAGACAAGCTGTGACCGTCTCCGGGAGCTGCATGTGTCAG
AGGTTTTCACCGTCATCACCGAAACGCGCGAGGCAGCTGCGGTAAAGCTCATCAGCGTGGTCGTGAAGCG
ATTCACAGATGTCTGCCTGTTCATCCGCGTCCAGCTCGTTGAGTTTCTCCAGAAGCGTTAATGTCTGGCT
TCTGATAAAGCGGGCCATGTTAAGGGCGGTTTTTTCCTGTTTGGTCACTGATGCCTCCGTGTAAGGGGGA
TTTCTGTTCATGGGGGTAATGATACCGATGAAACGAGAGAGGATGCTCACGATACGGGTTACTGATGATG
AACATGCCCGGTTACTGGAACGTTGTGAGGGTAAACAACTGGCGGTATGGATGCGGCGGGACCAGAGAAA
AATCACTCAGGGTCAATGCCAGCGCTTCGTTAATACAGATGTAGGTGTTCCACAGGGTAGCCAGCAGCAT
CCTGCGATGCAGATCCGGAACATAATGGTGCAGGGCGCTGACTTCCGCGTTTCCAGACTTTACGAAACAC
GGAAACCGAAGACCATTCATGTTGTTGCTCAGGTCGCAGACGTTTTGCAGCAGCAGTCGCTTCACGTTCG
CTCGCGTATCGGTGATTCATTCTGCTAACCAGTAAGGCAACCCCGCCAGCCTAGCCGGGTCCTCAACGAC
AGGAGCACGATCATGCGCACCCGTGGGGCCGCCATGCCGGCGATAATGGCCTGCTTCTCGCCGAAACGTT
TGGTGGCGGGACCAGTGACGAAGGCTTGAGCGAGGGCGTGCAAGATTCCGAATACCGCAAGCGACAGGCC
GATCATCGTCGCGCTCCAGCGAAAGCGGTCCTCGCCGAAAATGACCCAGAGCGCTGCCGGCACCTGTCCT
ACGAGTTGCATGATAAAGAAGACAGTCATAAGTGCGGCGACGATAGTCATGCCCCGCGCCCACCGGAAGG
AGCTGACTGGGTTGAAGGCTCTCAAGGGCATCGGTCGAGATCCCGGTGCCTAATGAGTGAGCTAACTTAC
ATTAATTGCGTTGCGCTCACTGCCCGCTTTCCAGTCGGGAAACCTGTCGTGCCAGCTGCATTAATGAATC
GGCCAACGCGCGGGGAGAGGCGGTTTGCGTATTGGGCGCCAGGGTGGTTTTTCTTTTCACCAGTGAGACG
GGCAACAGCTGATTGCCCTTCACCGCCTGGCCCTGAGAGAGTTGCAGCAAGCGGTCCACGCTGGTTTGCC
CCAGCAGGCGAAAATCCTGTTTGATGGTGGTTAACGGCGGGATATAACATGAGCTGTCTTCGGTATCGTC
GTATCCCACTACCGAGATATCCGCACCAACGCGCAGCCCGGACTCGGTAATGGCGCGCATTGCGCCCAGC
GCCATCTGATCGTTGGCAACCAGCATCGCAGTGGGAACGATGCCCTCATTCAGCATTTGCATGGTTTGTT
GAAAACCGGACATGGCACTCCAGTCGCCTTCCCGTTCCGCTATCGGCTGAATTTGATTGCGAGTGAGATA
TTTATGCCAGCCAGCCAGACGCAGACGCGCCGAGACAGAACTTAATGGGCCCGCTAACAGCGCGATTTGC
TGGTGACCCAATGCGACCAGATGCTCCACGCCCAGTCGCGTACCGTCTTCATGGGAGAAAATAATACTGT
TGATGGGTGTCTGGTCAGAGACATCAAGAAATAACGCCGGAACATTAGTGCAGGCAGCTTCCACAGCAAT
GGCATCCTGGTCATCCAGCGGATAGTTAATGATCAGCCCACTGACGCGTTGCGCGAGAAGATTGTGCACC
GCCGCTTTACAGGCTTCGACGCCGCTTCGTTCTACCATCGACACCACCACGCTGGCACCCAGTTGATCGG
CGCGAGATTTAATCGCCGCGACAATTTGCGACGGCGCGTGCAGGGCCAGACTGGAGGTGGCAACGCCAAT
CAGCAACGACTGTTTGCCCGCCAGTTGTTGTGCCACGCGGTTGGGAATGTAATTCAGCTCCGCCATCGCC
GCTTCCACTTTTTCCCGCGTTTTCGCAGAAACGTGGCTGGCCTGGTTCACCACGCGGGAAACGGTCTGAT
AAGAGACACCGGCATACTCTGCGACATCGTATAACGTTACTGGTTTCACATTCACCACCCTGAATTGACT
CTCTTCCGGGCGCTATCATGCCATACCGCGAAAGGTTTTGCGCCATTCGATGGTGTCCGGGATCTCGACG
CTCTCCCTTATGCGACTCCTGCATTAGGAAGCAGCCCAGTAGTAGGTTGAGGCCGTTGAGCACCGCCGCC
GCAAGGAATGGTGCATGCAAGGAGATGGCGCCCAACAGTCCCCCGGCCACGGGGCCTGCCACCATACCCA
CGCCGAAACAAGCGCTCATGAGCCCGAAGTGGCGAGCCCGATCTTCCCCATCGGTGATGTCGGCGATATA
GGCGCCAGCAACCGCACCTGTGGCGCCGGTGATGCCGGCCACGATGCGTCCGGCGTAGAGGATCGAGATC
TCGATCCCGCGAAAT
Features (pLannotate 1.2.2; 20 found; start..end, strand, type, name):
      1..19      +  promoter       T7 promoter: promoter for bacteriophage T7 RNA polymerase
     20..44      +  protein_bind   lac operator: The lac repressor binds to the lac operator to inhibit transcription in E. coli. This inhibition can be relieved by adding lactose or isopropyl-β-D-thiogalactopyranoside (IPTG). lac repressor encoded by lacI
     59..81      +  RBS            RBS: efficient ribosome binding site from bacteriophage T7 gene 10 (Olins and Rangwala, 1989)
    101..118     +  CDS            7xHis (fragment): 6xHis affinity tag
    128..838     +  CDS            Cerulean: Cerulean is a basic (constitutively fluorescent) cyan fluorescent protein published in 2004, derived from Aequorea victoria. It has low acid sensitivity.
    876..893     +  CDS            9xHis (fragment): 9xHis affinity tag
    903..952     +  CDS            SET1 (fragment): solubility-enhancement tag derived from T7 phage gene 10B
    960..1007    +  terminator     T7 terminator: transcription terminator for bacteriophage T7 RNA polymerase
   1044..1499    +  rep_origin     f1 ori (sequence partly withheld): f1 bacteriophage origin of replication; arrow indicates direction of (+) strand synthesis
   1526..1630    +  promoter       AmpR promoter: bla
   1631..2491    +  CDS            AmpR: β-lactamase; bla; confers resistance to ampicillin, carbenicillin, and related antibiotics
   2662..3250    +  rep_origin     ori: high-copy-number ColE1/pMB1/pBR322/pUC origin of replication
   3436..3578    -  misc_feature   bom: basis of mobility region from pBR322
   3680..3871    -  CDS            rop: Rop protein, which maintains plasmids at low copy number; rop
   3888..4268    +  CDS            YPB1_ECOLX: Protein predicted: Swiss-Prot protein existence level 4. From Escherichia coli.
   4340..4631    -  CDS            TcR (fragment): tetracycline efflux protein; tet; confers resistance to tetracycline
   4646..4667    -  protein_bind   CAP binding site: CAP binding activates transcription in the presence of cAMP. E. coli catabolite activator protein
   4680..5762    -  CDS            lacI: lac repressor; lacI; The lac repressor binds to the lac operator to inhibit transcription in E. coli. This inhibition can be relieved by adding lactose or isopropyl-β-D-thiogalactopyranoside (IPTG).
   5763..5840    -  promoter       lacI promoter: lacI
   5848..6127    -  CDS            TcR (fragment): tetracycline efflux protein; tet; confers resistance to tetracycline
