[The description below was written by a language model from this plasmid's Addgene catalogue record and pLannotate feature annotations shown in this document.]
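Description:
pET21a(+)-Histag-Cerulean (526) is a 6,148-nt bacterial expression plasmid built on the pET21a(+) backbone and intended for producing and purifying the cyan fluorescent protein Cerulean in E. coli. It is maintained by a ColE1/pMB1-type origin and selected with ampicillin through the β-lactamase (AmpR) gene and its own promoter. The catalogue lists it as high copy, although the annotated backbone also carries the rop gene and the pBR322 bom region, which are usually associated with more moderate copy number. An f1 phage origin is present for single-stranded DNA production. Short tetracycline-resistance fragments and a predicted E. coli open reading frame appear to be non-functional pBR322 remnants of the backbone.

The expression cassette follows the standard pET layout: a T7 promoter followed directly by a lac operator, the strong T7 gene 10 ribosome binding site, the coding region and a T7 terminator. A plasmid-borne lacI gene with its own promoter supplies lac repressor, so transcription stays repressed until IPTG or lactose is added. Expression requires a host that provides T7 RNA polymerase. The listed DH5alpha strain serves for propagation rather than expression. The Cerulean coding sequence, an Aequorea victoria-derived constitutively fluorescent protein, is preceded by an N-terminal histidine tag for metal-affinity purification. A second His-tag sequence, typical of the pET21 backbone, lies downstream of Cerulean, but the record does not state whether it is in frame and translated. A short fragment annotated as a T7 gene 10B-derived solubility tag just before the terminator is probably a match to backbone sequence rather than a deliberate fusion. The associated work concerns cell-free engineering of genetic ring oscillators, but the record does not say what the purified protein was used for.
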