Addgene plasmid #70716: pET21a(+)-Histag-Cerulean (526)
Purpose: Expression vector for Cerulean purification
Depositing lab: Richard Murray. Depositing organization: California Institute of Technology. Publication: Rapid cell-free forward engineering of novel genetic ring oscillators. Niederholtmeyer H, Sun ZZ, Hori Y, Yeung E, Verpoorte A, Murray RM, Maerkl SJ. Elife. 2015 Oct 2;4. doi: 10.7554/eLife.09771. PubMed 26430766.
Backbone
  Vector backbone: pET21a(+)
Growth in bacteria
  Bacterial resistance: Ampicillin, 100 μg/mL
  Growth temperature: 37°C
  Growth strain: DH5alpha
  Copy number: High Copy
Gene/Insert
  Gene/Insert name: Cerulean
Terms and licenses: Academic/Nonprofit Terms; Industry Terms: Not Available to Industry
How to cite: pET21a(+)-Histag-Cerulean (526) was a gift from Richard Murray (Addgene plasmid # 70716 ; http://n2t.net/addgene:70716 ; RRID:Addgene_70716)
