>Addgene plasmid #70716 | pET21a(+)-Histag-Cerulean (526) | addgene partial sequence | sequence record 136430 | T7 5'-TAATACGACTCACTATAGGG-3'
TAATTTTGTTTAACTTTAAGAAGGAGATATACATATGAGAGGATCGCATCACCATCACCATCACGGATCC
ATGAGTAAAGGAGAAGAACTTTTCACTGGAGTTGTCCCAATTCTTGTTGAATTAGATGGTGATGTTAATG
GGCACAAATTTTCTGTCAGTGGAGAGGGTGAAGGTGATGCAACATACGGAAAACTTACCCTTAAATTTAT
TTGCACTACTGGAAAACTACCTGTTCCATGGCCAACACTTGTCACTACTTTGACTTGGGGTGTTCAATGC
TTTGCTAGATACCCAGATCATATGAAACAGCATGACTTTTTCAAGAGTGCCATGCCCGAAGGTTATGTAC
AGGAAAGAACTATATTTTTCAAAGATGACGGGAACTACAAGACACGTGCTGAAGTCAAGTTTGAAGGTGA
TACCCTTGTTAATAGAATCGAGTTAAAAGGTATTGATTTTAAAGAAGATGGAAACATTCTTGGACACAAA
TTGGAATACAACGCTATTTCAGATAATGTATACATCACTGCAGACAAACAAAAGAATGGAATCAAAGCTA
ATTTCAAAATTAGACACAACATTGAAGATGGAAGCGTTCAACTAGCAGACCATTATCAACAAAATACTCC
AATTGGCGATGGCCCTGTCCTTTTACCAGACAACCATTACCTGTCCACACAATCTGCCCTTTCGAAAGAT
CCCAACGAAAAGAGAGATCACATGGTCCTTCTTGAGTTTGTAACAGCTGCTGGGATTACACTAGGCATGG
ATGAACTATACAAATAAGAGCTCCGTCGACAAGCTTGCGGCCGCACTCGAGCACCACCACCACCACCACT
GAGATCC
