>Addgene plasmid #70716 | pET21a(+)-Histag-Cerulean (526) | addgene partial sequence | sequence record 136431 | T7term 5'-GCTAGTTATTGCTCAGCGG-3'
CGGGCTTTGTTAGCAGCCGGATCTCAGTGGTGGTGGTGGTGGTGCTCGAGTGCGGCCGCAAGCTTGTCGA
CGGAGCTCTTATTTGTATAGTTCATCCATGCCTAGTGTAATCCCAGCAGCTGTTACAAACTCAAGAAGGA
CCATGTGATCTCTCTTTTCGTTGGGATCTTTCGAAAGGGCAGATTGTGTGGACAGGTAATGGTTGTCTGG
TAAAAGGACAGGGCCATCGCCAATTGGAGTATTTTGTTGATAATGGTCTGCTAGTTGAACGCTTCCATCT
TCAATGTTGTGTCTAATTTTGAAATTAGCTTTGATTCCATTCTTTTGTTTGTCTGCAGTGATGTATACAT
TATCTGAAATAGCGTTGTATTCCAATTTGTGTCCAAGAATGTTTCCATCTTCTTTAAAATCAATACCTTT
TAACTCGATTCTATTAACAAGGGTATCACCTTCAAACTTGACTTCAGCACGTGTCTTGTAGTTCCCGTCA
TCTTTGAAAAATATAGTTCTTTCCTGTACATAACCTTCGGGCATGGCACTCTTGAAAAAGTCATGCTGTT
TCATATGATCTGGGTATCTAGCAAAGCATTGAACACCCCAAGTCAAAGTAGTGACAAGTGTTGGCCATGG
AACAGGTAGTTTTCCAGTAGTGCAAATAAATTTAAGGGTAAGTTTTCCGTATGTTGCATCACCTTCACCC
TCTCCACTGACAGAAAATTTGTGCCCATTAACATCACCATCTAATTCAACAAGAATTGGGACAACTCCAG
TGAAAAGTTCTTCTCCTTTACTCATGGATCCGTGATGGTGATGGTGATGCGATCCTCTCATATGTATATC
TCCTTCTTAA
